>Addgene plasmid #178729 | pAAV-VTKD6-GCaMP6f | addgene full sequence | sequence record 355044 | Addgene NGS Result
CCTGCAGGCAGCTGCGCGCTCGCTCGCTCACTGAGGCCGCCCGGGCGTCGGGCGACCTTTGGTCGCCCGG
CCTCAGTGAGCGAGCGAGCGCGCAGAGAGGGAGTGGCCAACTCCATCACTAGGGGTTCCTGCTAGACTGC
AGAGGGCCCGCGGCCGCACGCGTTTATTCAGAATGTTATGCACTCACAGTGGTTTGGCATGCATCTGGTG
AATTTTTTTTAACGAAAAATTAGTGTTGGTTTCGATGTATGGTAGCATTCTCCCTAACGTAATTTGAATA
ATTCAGCAAAGCCCCACTACCAGCTGTACTTCTGCAGCCTCTTCCATTCTTTTCAGCATTATAATTTTGG
TTAATTTTCAATTTTAGGTCCTACGTCTCTGCAATTTGTGTATGAATAACAGAATAATTTCCCTCTTTTG
TTTCGCCTTTCCTGTTCCTGAATCTAAATAAAGATGGCTTTTTAGTATTAAAAGTGGAAGAAAATTACAG
GTAATTATCTTTGACGGTAAAAACGCTGTAATCAGCGGGCTACATGAAAAATTACTCTAATTATGGCTGC
ATTTAAGAGAATGGAAAAAAACCTTCTTGTGGATAAAAACCTTAAATTGTCCCCAATGTCTGCTTCAAAT
TGGATGGCACTGCAGCTGGAGGCTTTGTTCAGAATTGATCCTGGGGAGCTACGAACCCAAAGTTTCACAG
TAGGAAGCTAGATATCGTTTAAACTTCCTGCAGCCCGGGCTGGGCATAAAAGTCAGGGCAGAGCCATCTA
TTGCTTACATTTGCTTCTAGCCTGCAAGTCGAGGAGCGCAGCCTTCCAGAAGCAGAGCGCGGCGCCTTAA
GCTGCAGAAGTTGGTCGTGAGGCACTGGGCACGTAAGTATCAAGGTTACAAGACAGGTTTAAGGAGACCA
ATAGAAACTGGGCTTGTCGAGACAGAGAAGACTCTTGCGTTTCTGATAGGCACCTATTGGTCTTACTGAC
ATCCACTTTGCCTTTCTCTCCACAGGTGTCCACTCCCAGTTCAATTACAGCTCTTAAGAAAGCTAGCATA
ACTTCGTATAGCATACATTATACGAAGTTATGAAGTTCCTATTCTCTAGAAAGTATAGGAACTTCGCAGA
ATGGTAGCTGGATTGTAGCTGCTATTAGCAATATGAAACCTCTTAGAAGTTCCTATTCTTCAAAAGGTAT
AGGAACTTCAACGCGCCCTAGAATTCGAGCTCGGTACCCGGGGATCCTCTAGAGTCGACTCACTTCGCTG
TCATCATTTGTACAAACTCTTCGTAGTTTACCTGACCATCCCCATCGATGTCTGCTTCCCTGATCATTTC
ATCAACCTCTTCATCTGTTAACTTCTCTCCAAGGTTTGTCATCACGTGGCGAAGCTCTGCTGCACTGATG
TAGCCATTGCCATCCTTATCAAACACACCGAACGCTTCTCTAATTTCTTCTTCCGTGTCCCTGTATTTCA
TTTTTCTTGCCATCATTGTCAGGAACTCAGGGAAGTCGATTGTGCCGTCACCGTCGGCATCTACTTCATT
GATCATGTCCTGCAGCTCTGCTTCTGTGGGGTTCTGCCCCAGAGACCGCATCACCGTCCCCAGCTCCTTG
GTTGTTATTGTCCCATCCCCGTCCTTGTCAAATAGGGAGAATTCCTCTTTAAATTCTGCGATCTGCTCTT
CAGTCAGTTGGTCCGGCAGGTTGTACTCCAGCTTGTGCCCCAGGATGTTGCCGTCCTCCTTGAAGTCGAT
GCCCTTCAGCTCGATGCGGTTCACCAGGGTGTCGCCCTCGAACTTCACCTCGGCGCGGGTCTTGTAGTTG
CCGTCGTCCTTGAAGAAGATGGTGCGCTCCTGGATGTAGCCTTCGGGCATGGCGGACTTGAAGAAGTCGT
GCTGCTTCATGTGGTCGGGGTAGCGGCTGAAGCACTGCACGCCGTAGGTCAGGGTGGTCACGAGGGTGGG
CCAGGGCACGGGCAGCTTGCCGGTGGTGCAGATGAACTTCAGGGTCAGCTTGCCGTAGGTGGCATCGCCC
TCACCCTCGCCGGACACGCTGAACTTGTGGCCGTTTACGTCGCCGTCCAGCTCGACCAGGATGGGCACCA
CCCCGGTGAACAGCTCCTCGCCCTTGCTCACCATGCTCCCTCCGGTACCGCCCTTGTACAGCTCGTCCAT
GCCGAGAGTGATCCCGGCGGCGGTCACGAACTCCAGCAGGACCATGTGATCGCGCTTCTCGTTGGGGTCT
TTCGAAAGTTTGGACTGCACGCTCAGGTAGTGGTTGTCGGGCAGCAGCACGGGGCCGTCGCCGATGGGGG
TGTTCTGCTGGTAGTGGTAGGCGAGCTGCACGCCGCCGTCCTCGATGTTGTGGCGGATCTTGAAGTTCGC
CTTGATGCCGTTCTTCTGCTTGTCGGCCTTGATATAGACGTTCTCGAGTGAGCTCAGCCGACCTATAGCT
CTGACTGCGTGACCTGTCTTATTCCACTTACGACGTGATGAGTCGACCATGGTGGCGAGATCCTTATCGT
CATCGTCGTACAGATCCCGACCCATTTGCTGTCCACCAGTCATGCTAGCCATACCATGATGATGATGATG
ATGAGAACCCATGGTGGCGTCGACCTGCAGGCATGCAAGCTTGGTGGCTAGCGAAGTTCCTATACTTTCT
AGAGAATAGGAACTTCTTGCCTTAACCCAGAAATTATCACTGTTATTCTTTAGAATGGTGCAAAGAGAAG
TTCCTATACCTTTTGAAGAATAGGAACTTCATAACTTCGTATAGCATACATTATACGAAGTTATGGCGCG
CCAATCAACCTCTGGATTACAAAATTTGTGAAAGATTGACTGGTATTCTTAACTATGTTGCTCCTTTTAC
GCTATGTGGATACGCTGCTTTAATGCCTTTGTATCATGCTATTGCTTCCCGTATGGCTTTCATTTTCTCC
TCCTTGTATAAATCCTGGTTGCTGTCTCTTTATGAGGAGTTGTGGCCCGTTGTCAGGCAACGTGGCGTGG
TGTGCACTGTGTTTGCTGACGCAACCCCCACTGGTTGGGGCATTGCCACCACCTGTCAGCTCCTTTCCGG
GACTTTCGCTTTCCCCCTCCCTATTGCCACGGCGGAACTCATCGCCGCCTGCCTTGCCCGCTGCTGGACA
GGGGCTCGGCTGTTGGGCACTGACAATTCCGTGGTGTTGTCGGGGAAGCTGACGTCCTTTCCATGGCTGC
TCGCCTGTGTTGCCACCTGGATTCTGCGCGGGACGTCCTTCTGCTACGTCCCTTCGGCCCTCAATCCAGC
GGACCTTCCTTCCCGCGGCCTGCTGCCGGCTCTGCGGCCTCTTCCGCGTCTTCGCCTTCGCCCTCAGACG
AGTCGGATCTCCCTTTGGGCCGCCTCCCCGCCTGGATCCTGTGCCTTCTAGTTGCCAGCCATCTGTTGTT
TGCCCCTCCCCCGTGCCTTCCTTGACCCTGGAAGGTGCCACTCCCACTGTCCTTTCCTAATAAAATGAGG
AAATTGCATCGCATTGTCTGAGTAGGTGTCATTCTATTCTGGGGGGTGGGGTGGGGCAGGACAGCAAGGG
GGAGGATTGGGAAGACAATAGCAGGCATGCTGGGGATGCGGTGGGCTCTATGGCAGGAACCCCTAGTGAT
GGAGTTGGCCACTCCCTCTCTGCGCGCTCGCTCGCTCACTGAGGCCGGGCGACCAAAGGTCGCCCGACGC
CCGGGCTTTGCCCGGGCGGCCTCAGTGAGCGAGCGAGCGCGCAGCTGCCTGCAGGGGCGCCTGATGCGGT
ATTTTCTCCTTACGCATCTGTGCGGTATTTCACACCGCATA
[95 nt withheld, positions 3822-3916]
T
[46 nt withheld, positions 3918-3963]
C
[141 nt withheld, positions 3965-4105]
CCTTTGACGTTGGAGTCCACGTTCTTT
[37 nt withheld, positions 4133-4169]
ACTCTATCTCGGGCTATTCTTTTGATTTATAAGGGATTTTGCCGATTTCGGTCTATTGGTTAAAAAATGA
GCTGATTTAACAAAAATTTAACGCGAATTTTAACAAAATATTAACGTTTACAATTTTATGGTGCACTCTC
AGTACAATCTGCTCTGATGCCGCATAGTTAAGCCAGCCCCGACACCCGCCAACACCCGCTGACGCGCCCT
GACGGGCTTGTCTGCTCCCGGCATCCGCTTACAGACAAGCTGTGACCGTCTCCGGGAGCTGCATGTGTCA
GAGGTTTTCACCGTCATCACCGAAACGCGCGAGACGAAAGGGCCTCGTGATACGCCTATTTTTATAGGTT
AATGTCATGATAATAATGGTTTCTTAGACGTCAGGTGGCACTTTTCGGGGAAATGTGCGCGGAACCCCTA
TTTGTTTATTTTTCTAAATACATTCAAATATGTATCCGCTCATGAGACAATAACCCTGATAAATGCTTCA
ATAATATTGAAAAAGGAAGAGTATGAGTATTCAACATTTCCGTGTCGCCCTTATTCCCTTTTTTGCGGCA
TTTTGCCTTCCTGTTTTTGCTCACCCAGAAACGCTGGTGAAAGTAAAAGATGCTGAAGATCAGTTGGGTG
CACGAGTGGGTTACATCGAACTGGATCTCAACAGCGGTAAGATCCTTGAGAGTTTTCGCCCCGAAGAACG
TTTTCCAATGATGAGCACTTTTAAAGTTCTGCTATGTGGCGCGGTATTATCCCGTATTGACGCCGGGCAA
GAGCAACTCGGTCGCCGCATACACTATTCTCAGAATGACTTGGTTGAGTACTCACCAGTCACAGAAAAGC
ATCTTACGGATGGCATGACAGTAAGAGAATTATGCAGTGCTGCCATAACCATGAGTGATAACACTGCGGC
CAACTTACTTCTGACAACGATCGGAGGACCGAAGGAGCTAACCGCTTTTTTGCACAACATGGGGGATCAT
GTAACTCGCCTTGATCGTTGGGAACCGGAGCTGAATGAAGCCATACCAAACGACGAGCGTGACACCACGA
TGCCTGTAGCAATGGCAACAACGTTGCGCAAACTATTAACTGGCGAACTACTTACTCTAGCTTCCCGGCA
ACAATTAATAGACTGGATGGAGGCGGATAAAGTTGCAGGACCACTTCTGCGCTCGGCCCTTCCGGCTGGC
TGGTTTATTGCTGATAAATCTGGAGCCGGTGAGCGTGGGTCTCGCGGTATCATTGCAGCACTGGGGCCAG
ATGGTAAGCCCTCCCGTATCGTAGTTATCTACACGACGGGGAGTCAGGCAACTATGGATGAACGAAATAG
ACAGATCGCTGAGATAGGTGCCTCACTGATTAAGCATTGGTAACTGTCAGACCAAGTTTACTCATATATA
CTTTAGATTGATTTAAAACTTCATTTTTAATTTAAAAGGATCTAGGTGAAGATCCTTTTTGATAATCTCA
TGACCAAAATCCCTTAACGTGAGTTTTCGTTCCACTGAGCGTCAGACCCCGTAGAAAAGATCAAAGGATC
TTCTTGAGATCCTTTTTTTCTGCGCGTAATCTGCTGCTTGCAAACAAAAAAACCACCGCTACCAGCGGTG
GTTTGTTTGCCGGATCAAGAGCTACCAACTCTTTTTCCGAAGGTAACTGGCTTCAGCAGAGCGCAGATAC
CAAATACTGTTCTTCTAGTGTAGCCGTAGTTAGGCCACCACTTCAAGAACTCTGTAGCACCGCCTACATA
CCTCGCTCTGCTAATCCTGTTACCAGTGGCTGCTGCCAGTGGCGATAAGTCGTGTCTTACCGGGTTGGAC
TCAAGACGATAGTTACCGGATAAGGCGCAGCGGTCGGGCTGAACGGGGGGTTCGTGCACACAGCCCAGCT
TGGAGCGAACGACCTACACCGAACTGAGATACCTACAGCGTGAGCTATGAGAAAGCGCCACGCTTCCCGA
AGGGAGAAAGGCGGACAGGTATCCGGTAAGCGGCAGGGTCGGAACAGGAGAGCGCACGAGGGAGCTTCCA
GGGGGAAACGCCTGGTATCTTTATAGTCCTGTCGGGTTTCGCCACCTCTGACTTGAGCGTCGATTTTTGT
GATGCTCGTCAGGGGGGCGGAGCCTATGGAAAAACGCCAGCAACGCGGCCTTTTTACGGTTCCTGGCCTT
TTGCTGGCCTTTTGCTCACATGT
Features (pLannotate 1.2.2; 22 found; start..end, strand, type, name):
     12..39      +  repeat_region  AAV2 ITR (fragment): inverted terminal repeat of adeno-associated virus serotype 2 inverted
     68..95      +  repeat_region  AAV2 ITR (fragment): inverted terminal repeat of adeno-associated virus serotype 2 inverted
    873..1005    +  intron         chimeric intron: chimera between introns from human β-globin and immunoglobulin heavy chain genes
   1048..1081    +  protein_bind   loxP: Cre-mediated recombination occurs in the 8-bp core sequence (GCATACAT). Cre recombinase
   1082..1115    +  protein_bind   FRT (minimal): supports FLP-mediated excision but not integration (Turan and Bode, 2011) FLP recombinase from the Saccharomyces cerevisiae 2μ plasmid
   1116..1165    -  intron         β-globin intron (fragment): internally truncated intron from human β-globin
   1211..1249    +  misc_feature   MCS (fragment): pUC18/19 multiple cloning site
   1250..2602    -  CDS            GCaMP6f: improved fluorescent protein-based calcium sensor (Chen et al., 2013)
   2609..2632    +  misc_feature   MCS (fragment): pUC18/19 multiple cloning site
   2643..2676    -  protein_bind   FRT (minimal): supports FLP-mediated excision but not integration (Turan and Bode, 2011) FLP recombinase from the Saccharomyces cerevisiae 2μ plasmid
   2677..2727    -  intron         β-globin intron (fragment): internally truncated intron from human β-globin
   2761..2794    +  protein_bind   loxP: Cre-mediated recombination occurs in the 8-bp core sequence (GCATACAT). Cre recombinase
   2803..3391    +  misc_feature   WPRE: woodchuck hepatitis virus posttranscriptional regulatory element
   3399..3623    +  polyA_signal   bGH poly(A) signal: bovine growth hormone polyadenylation signal
   3625..3765    +  repeat_region  AAV2 ITR: inverted terminal repeat of adeno-associated virus serotype 2 inverted
   3770..3821    -  misc_feature   bom (fragment): basis of mobility region from pBR322
   3840..4295    +  rep_origin     f1 ori (sequence partly withheld): f1 bacteriophage origin of replication; arrow indicates direction of (+) strand synthesis
   4296..4345    -  misc_feature   bom (fragment): basis of mobility region from pBR322
   4447..4482    -  CDS            rop (fragment): Rop protein, which maintains plasmids at low copy number; rop
   4577..4681    +  promoter       AmpR promoter: bla
   4682..5542    +  CDS            AmpR: β-lactamase; bla; confers resistance to ampicillin, carbenicillin, and related antibiotics
   5713..6301    +  rep_origin     ori: high-copy-number ColE1/pMB1/pBR322/pUC origin of replication
