[The description below was written by a language model from this plasmid's Addgene catalogue record and pLannotate feature annotations shown in this document.]
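Description:
pAAV-VTKD6-GCaMP6f is an adeno-associated virus transfer plasmid built on the pAAV-VTKD6 backbone for intersectional, recombinase-gated expression of the genetically encoded calcium indicator GCaMP6f. It is maintained in E. coli as a high-copy plasmid through a ColE1/pUC-type origin and selected with ampicillin (AmpR, β-lactamase under its own promoter). An f1 phage origin is also present. The expression cassette is flanked by AAV2 inverted terminal repeats, which direct replication and packaging of the intervening DNA into AAV particles. The annotation detects a full ITR on the 3′ side and only short fragments on the 5′ side.

According to the catalogue entry, expression is driven by the Dlx enhancer, which restricts activity to cortical interneurons. The feature table does not annotate this element, although an unannotated stretch lies between the 5′ ITR fragments and a chimeric β-globin/immunoglobulin intron. Downstream, the synthetic GCaMP6f coding sequence sits in the reverse orientation relative to the intron, WPRE and bGH polyadenylation signal, so it is not expressed in the starting state. It is bracketed by a pair of oppositely oriented minimal FRT sites, so Flp recombinase inverts the cassette into the sense orientation (FLP-ON). A pair of same-orientation loxP sites lies outside the FRT sites, so Cre excises the whole segment and abolishes expression (CRE-OFF). Short β-globin intron fragments lie next to the recombinase sites, but the record does not state their role. The WPRE enhances transcript stability and expression.

The construct is intended for producing AAV that allows calcium imaging in interneurons that express Flp but not Cre, as part of a viral toolkit for functional studies of the nervous system.
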