Addgene plasmid #178729: pAAV-VTKD6-GCaMP6f
Purpose: AAV vector for Cre- and Flp-dependent transgene expression (CRE-OFF / FLP-ON) of GCaMP6f in cortical interneurons under the control of the Dlx enhancer (Dimidschstein et al 2016)
Depositing lab: Jordane Dimidschstein. Depositing organization: Broad Institute. Publication: A versatile viral toolkit for functional discovery in the nervous system. Pouchelon G, Vergara J, McMahon J, Gorissen BL, Lin JD, Vormstein-Schneider D, Niehaus JL, Burbridge TJ, Wester JC, Sherer M, Fernandez-Otero M, Allaway KC, Pelkey K, Chittajallu R, McBain CJ, Fan M, Nasse JS, Wildenberg GA, Fishell G, Dimidschstein J. Cell Rep Methods. 2022 May 26;2(6):100225. doi: 10.1016/j.crmeth.2022.100225. eCollection 2022 Jun 20. PubMed 35784651.
Backbone
  Vector backbone: pAAV-VTKD6
  Vector type: AAV
Growth in bacteria
  Bacterial resistance: Ampicillin, 100 μg/mL
  Growth temperature: 37°C
  Growth strain: NEB Stable
  Copy number: High Copy
Gene/Insert
  Gene/Insert name: GCaMP6f
  Species: Synthetic
  Cloning method: Gibson Cloning
Terms and licenses: Academic/Nonprofit Terms; Industry Terms: Not Available to Industry
How to cite: pAAV-VTKD6-GCaMP6f was a gift from Jordane Dimidschstein (Addgene plasmid # 178729 ; http://n2t.net/addgene:178729 ; RRID:Addgene_178729)
